Addgene plasmid #235245: pX458-MYADM
Purpose: Encodes gRNA for human MYADM
Depositing lab: Jan Carette. Depositing organization: Stanford University. Publication: MYADM binds human parechovirus 1 and is essential for viral entry. Qiao W, Richards CM, Kim Y, Zengel JR, Ding S, Greenberg HB, Carette JE. Nat Commun. 2024 Apr 24;15(1):3469. doi: 10.1038/s41467-024-47825-0. PubMed 38658526.
Backbone
  Vector backbone: pX458-mCherry
  Backbone manufacturer: Joanna Wysocka (Addgene #161974)
  Vector type: Mammalian Expression, CRISPR
  Selectable markers: mCherry
Growth in bacteria
  Bacterial resistance: Ampicillin, 100 μg/mL
  Growth temperature: 37°C
  Growth strain: NEB Stable
  Copy number: Unknown
Gene/Insert
  Gene/Insert name: MYADM
  gRNA/shRNA sequence: CTCCACGATGAGGATGATCA
  Species: H. sapiens (human)
  Entrez Gene: MYADM (a.k.a. SB135)
Terms and licenses: Academic/Nonprofit Terms; Industry Terms: Not Available to Industry
How to cite: pX458-MYADM was a gift from Jan Carette (Addgene plasmid # 235245 ; http://n2t.net/addgene:235245 ; RRID:Addgene_235245)
