[The description below was written by a language model from this plasmid's Addgene catalogue record and pLannotate feature annotations shown in this document.]
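Description:
pX458-MYADM is an all-in-one mammalian CRISPR/Cas9 expression plasmid built on the pX458-mCherry backbone, carrying a single guide RNA directed against human MYADM. It is propagated in bacteria through a high-copy ColE1/pUC-type origin and selected with ampicillin via the β-lactamase (AmpR) gene. An f1 phage origin is also present, along with short annotated fragments of bom and rop that appear to be backbone remnants. The sequenced record is 9,281 nt.

Two expression units make up the payload. A human U6 RNA polymerase III promoter drives the MYADM-targeting spacer fused to the Streptococcus pyogenes gRNA scaffold; a second, partial scaffold annotation lies just downstream. Next comes a hybrid promoter made of the CMV enhancer, the chicken β-actin promoter and a hybrid intron, which drives S. pyogenes Cas9. Cas9 is annotated as contiguous N- and C-terminal portions that together form one continuous coding region, followed by a nucleoplasmin nuclear localization signal. mCherry follows in the same orientation, and the unit ends with a bGH polyadenylation signal. The short gap between the NLS and mCherry is unannotated, so the feature table does not show how the two are linked, though the arrangement is consistent with co-expression from one transcript. A single AAV2 ITR sits after the poly(A) signal; with only one annotated, it does not form a packageable AAV genome.

There is no mammalian drug-resistance marker. mCherry fluorescence instead serves to identify or sort transfected cells that express Cas9 and the guide. The plasmid is intended for disrupting MYADM in human cells, and the associated publication examines MYADM as a factor required for human parechovirus 1 entry.
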