Features (pLannotate 1.2.2; 19 found; start..end, strand, type, name):
      1..589     +  rep_origin     ori: high-copy-number ColE1/pMB1/pBR322/pUC origin of replication
    651..891     +  promoter       U6 promoter: RNA polymerase III promoter for human U6 snRNA
    921..996     +  misc_RNA       gRNA scaffold: guide RNA scaffold for the Streptococcus pyogenes CRISPR/Cas9 system
   1003..1046    +  misc_RNA       gRNA scaffold (fragment): guide RNA scaffold for the Streptococcus pyogenes CRISPR/Cas9 system
   1093..1378    +  enhancer       CMV enhancer: human cytomegalovirus immediate early enhancer; contains an 18-bp deletion relative to the standard CMV enhancer
   1380..1656    +  promoter       chicken β-actin promoter: No description available
   1657..1884    +  intron         hybrid intron: hybrid between chicken β-actin (CBA) and minute virus of mice (MMV) introns (Gray et al., 2011)
   2022..3623    +  CDS            Cas9(N): N-terminal portion of Streptococcus pyogenes Cas9 (Zetsche et al., 2015)
   3624..6122    +  CDS            Cas9(C): C-terminal portion of Streptococcus pyogenes Cas9 (Zetsche et al., 2015)
   6123..6170    +  CDS            nucleoplasmin NLS: bipartite nuclear localization signal from nucleoplasmin
   6240..6944    +  CDS            mCherry: mCherry is a basic (constitutively fluorescent) red fluorescent protein published in 2004, derived from Discosoma sp.. It is reported to be a very rapidly-maturing monomer with low acid sensitivity.
   6978..7089    +  polyA_signal   bGH poly(A) signal: bovine growth hormone polyadenylation signal
   7194..7334    +  repeat_region  AAV2 ITR: inverted terminal repeat of adeno-associated virus serotype 2 inverted
   7339..7390    -  misc_feature   bom (fragment): basis of mobility region from pBR322
   7409..7864    +  rep_origin     f1 ori (sequence partly withheld): f1 bacteriophage origin of replication; arrow indicates direction of (+) strand synthesis
   7865..7914    -  misc_feature   bom (fragment): basis of mobility region from pBR322
   8016..8051    -  CDS            rop (fragment): Rop protein, which maintains plasmids at low copy number; rop
   8146..8250    +  promoter       AmpR promoter: bla
   8251..9111    +  CDS            AmpR: β-lactamase; bla; confers resistance to ampicillin, carbenicillin, and related antibiotics
>Addgene plasmid #235245 | pX458-MYADM | addgene full sequence | sequence record 469813 | Addgene NGS Result
TTGAGATCCTTTTTTTCTGCGCGTAATCTGCTGCTTGCAAACAAAAAAACCACCGCTACCAGCGGTGGTT
TGTTTGCCGGATCAAGAGCTACCAACTCTTTTTCCGAAGGTAACTGGCTTCAGCAGAGCGCAGATACCAA
ATACTGTTCTTCTAGTGTAGCCGTAGTTAGGCCACCACTTCAAGAACTCTGTAGCACCGCCTACATACCT
CGCTCTGCTAATCCTGTTACCAGTGGCTGCTGCCAGTGGCGATAAGTCGTGTCTTACCGGGTTGGACTCA
AGACGATAGTTACCGGATAAGGCGCAGCGGTCGGGCTGAACGGGGGGTTCGTGCACACAGCCCAGCTTGG
AGCGAACGACCTACACCGAACTGAGATACCTACAGCGTGAGCTATGAGAAAGCGCCACGCTTCCCGAAGG
GAGAAAGGCGGACAGGTATCCGGTAAGCGGCAGGGTCGGAACAGGAGAGCGCACGAGGGAGCTTCCAGGG
GGAAACGCCTGGTATCTTTATAGTCCTGTCGGGTTTCGCCACCTCTGACTTGAGCGTCGATTTTTGTGAT
GCTCGTCAGGGGGGCGGAGCCTATGGAAAAACGCCAGCAACGCGGCCTTTTTACGGTTCCTGGCCTTTTG
CTGGCCTTTTGCTCACATGTGAGGGCCTATTTCCCATGATTCCTTCATATTTGCATATACGATACAAGGC
TGTTAGAGAGATAATTGGAATTAATTTGACTGTAAACACAAAGATATTAGTACAAAATACGTGACGTAGA
AAGTAATAATTTCTTGGGTAGTTTGCAGTTTTAAAATTATGTTTTAAAATGGACTATCATATGCTTACCG
TAACTTGAAAGTATTTCGATTTCTTGGCTTTATATATCTTGTGGAAAGGACGAAACACCGCTCCACGATG
AGGATGATCAGTTTTAGAGCTAGAAATAGCAAGTTAAAATAAGGCTAGTCCGTTATCAACTTGAAAAAGT
GGCACCGAGTCGGTGCTTTTTTGTTTTAGAGCTAGAAATAGCAAGTTAAAATAAGGCTAGTCCGTTTTTA
GCGCGTGCGCCAATTCTGCAGACAAATGGCTCTAGAGGTACCCGTTACATAACTTACGGTAAATGGCCCG
CCTGGCTGACCGCCCAACGACCCCCGCCCATTGACGTCAATAGTAACGCCAATAGGGACTTTCCATTGAC
GTCAATGGGTGGAGTATTTACGGTAAACTGCCCACTTGGCAGTACATCAAGTGTATCATATGCCAAGTAC
GCCCCCTATTGACGTCAATGACGGTAAATGGCCCGCCTGGCATTGTGCCCAGTACATGACCTTATGGGAC
TTTCCTACTTGGCAGTACATCTACGTATTAGTCATCGCTATTACCATGGTCGAGGTGAGCCCCACGTTCT
GCTTCACTCTCCCCATCTCCCCCCCCTCCCCACCCCCAATTTTGTATTTATTTATTTTTTAATTATTTTG
TGCAGCGATGGGGGCGGGGGGGGGGGGGGGCGCGCGCCAGGSGGGGSGGGGSGGGGSGAGGGGSGGGGSG
GGGCGAGGCGGAGAGGTGCGGCGGCAGCCAATCAGAGCGGCGCGCTCCGAAAGTTTCCTTTTATGGCGAG
GCGGCGGCGGCGGCGGCCCTATAAAAAGCGAAGCGCGCGGCGGGCGGGAGTCGCTGCGCGCTGCCTTCGC
CCCGTGCCCCGCTCCGCCGCCGCCTCGCGCCGCCCGCCCCGGCTCTGACTGACCGCGTTACTCCCACAGG
TGAGCGGGCGGGACGGCCCTTCTCCTCCGGGCTGTAATTAGCTGAGCAAGAGGTAAGGGTTTAAGGGATG
GTTGGTTGGTGGGGTATTAATGTTTAATTACCTGGAGCACCTGCCTGAAATCACTTTTTTTCAGGTTGGA
CCGGTGCCACCATGGACTATAAGGACCACGACGGAGACTACAAGGATCATGATATTGATTACAAAGACGA
TGACGATAAGATGGCCCCAAAGAAGAAGCGGAAGGTCGGTATCCACGGAGTCCCAGCAGCCGACAAGAAG
TACAGCATCGGCCTGGACATCGGCACCAACTCTGTGGGCTGGGCCGTGATCACCGACGAGTACAAGGTGC
CCAGCAAGAAATTCAAGGTGCTGGGCAACACCGACCGGCACAGCATCAAGAAGAACCTGATCGGAGCCCT
GCTGTTCGACAGCGGCGAAACAGCCGAGGCCACCCGGCTGAAGAGAACCGCCAGAAGAAGATACACCAGA
CGGAAGAACCGGATCTGCTATCTGCAAGAGATCTTCAGCAACGAGATGGCCAAGGTGGACGACAGCTTCT
TCCACAGACTGGAAGAGTCCTTCCTGGTGGAAGAGGATAAGAAGCACGAGCGGCACCCCATCTTCGGCAA
CATCGTGGACGAGGTGGCCTACCACGAGAAGTACCCCACCATCTACCACCTGAGAAAGAAACTGGTGGAC
AGCACCGACAAGGCCGACCTGCGGCTGATCTATCTGGCCCTGGCCCACATGATCAAGTTCCGGGGCCACT
TCCTGATCGAGGGCGACCTGAACCCCGACAACAGCGACGTGGACAAGCTGTTCATCCAGCTGGTGCAGAC
CTACAACCAGCTGTTCGAGGAAAACCCCATCAACGCCAGCGGCGTGGACGCCAAGGCCATCCTGTCTGCC
AGACTGAGCAAGAGCAGACGGCTGGAAAATCTGATCGCCCAGCTGCCCGGCGAGAAGAAGAATGGCCTGT
TCGGAAACCTGATTGCCCTGAGCCTGGGCCTGACCCCCAACTTCAAGAGCAACTTCGACCTGGCCGAGGA
TGCCAAACTGCAGCTGAGCAAGGACACCTACGACGACGACCTGGACAACCTGCTGGCCCAGATCGGCGAC
CAGTACGCCGACCTGTTTCTGGCCGCCAAGAACCTGTCCGACGCCATCCTGCTGAGCGACATCCTGAGAG
TGAACACCGAGATCACCAAGGCCCCCCTGAGCGCCTCTATGATCAAGAGATACGACGAGCACCACCAGGA
CCTGACCCTGCTGAAAGCTCTCGTGCGGCAGCAGCTGCCTGAGAAGTACAAAGAGATTTTCTTCGACCAG
AGCAAGAACGGCTACGCCGGCTACATTGACGGCGGAGCCAGCCAGGAAGAGTTCTACAAGTTCATCAAGC
CCATCCTGGAAAAGATGGACGGCACCGAGGAACTGCTCGTGAAGCTGAACAGAGAGGACCTGCTGCGGAA
GCAGCGGACCTTCGACAACGGCAGCATCCCCCACCAGATCCACCTGGGAGAGCTGCACGCCATTCTGCGG
CGGCAGGAAGATTTTTACCCATTCCTGAAGGACAACCGGGAAAAGATCGAGAAGATCCTGACCTTCCGCA
TCCCCTACTACGTGGGCCCTCTGGCCAGGGGAAACAGCAGATTCGCCTGGATGACCAGAAAGAGCGAGGA
AACCATCACCCCCTGGAACTTCGAGGAAGTGGTGGACAAGGGCGCTTCCGCCCAGAGCTTCATCGAGCGG
ATGACCAACTTCGATAAGAACCTGCCCAACGAGAAGGTGCTGCCCAAGCACAGCCTGCTGTACGAGTACT
TCACCGTGTATAACGAGCTGACCAAAGTGAAATACGTGACCGAGGGAATGAGAAAGCCCGCCTTCCTGAG
CGGCGAGCAGAAAAAGGCCATCGTGGACCTGCTGTTCAAGACCAACCGGAAAGTGACCGTGAAGCAGCTG
AAAGAGGACTACTTCAAGAAAATCGAGTGCTTCGACTCCGTGGAAATCTCCGGCGTGGAAGATCGGTTCA
ACGCCTCCCTGGGCACATACCACGATCTGCTGAAAATTATCAAGGACAAGGACTTCCTGGACAATGAGGA
AAACGAGGACATTCTGGAAGATATCGTGCTGACCCTGACACTGTTTGAGGACAGAGAGATGATCGAGGAA
CGGCTGAAAACCTATGCCCACCTGTTCGACGACAAAGTGATGAAGCAGCTGAAGCGGCGGAGATACACCG
GCTGGGGCAGGCTGAGCCGGAAGCTGATCAACGGCATCCGGGACAAGCAGTCCGGCAAGACAATCCTGGA
TTTCCTGAAGTCCGACGGCTTCGCCAACAGAAACTTCATGCAGCTGATCCACGACGACAGCCTGACCTTT
AAAGAGGACATCCAGAAAGCCCAGGTGTCCGGCCAGGGCGATAGCCTGCACGAGCACATTGCCAATCTGG
CCGGCAGCCCCGCCATTAAGAAGGGCATCCTGCAGACAGTGAAGGTGGTGGACGAGCTCGTGAAAGTGAT
GGGCCGGCACAAGCCCGAGAACATCGTGATCGAAATGGCCAGAGAGAACCAGACCACCCAGAAGGGACAG
AAGAACAGCCGCGAGAGAATGAAGCGGATCGAAGAGGGCATCAAAGAGCTGGGCAGCCAGATCCTGAAAG
AACACCCCGTGGAAAACACCCAGCTGCAGAACGAGAAGCTGTACCTGTACTACCTGCAGAATGGGCGGGA
TATGTACGTGGACCAGGAACTGGACATCAACCGGCTGTCCGACTACGATGTGGACCATATCGTGCCTCAG
AGCTTTCTGAAGGACGACTCCATCGACAACAAGGTGCTGACCAGAAGCGACAAGAACCGGGGCAAGAGCG
ACAACGTGCCCTCCGAAGAGGTCGTGAAGAAGATGAAGAACTACTGGCGGCAGCTGCTGAACGCCAAGCT
GATTACCCAGAGAAAGTTCGACAATCTGACCAAGGCCGAGAGAGGCGGCCTGAGCGAACTGGATAAGGCC
GGCTTCATCAAGAGACAGCTGGTGGAAACCCGGCAGATCACAAAGCACGTGGCACAGATCCTGGACTCCC
GGATGAACACTAAGTACGACGAGAATGACAAGCTGATCCGGGAAGTGAAAGTGATCACCCTGAAGTCCAA
GCTGGTGTCCGATTTCCGGAAGGATTTCCAGTTTTACAAAGTGCGCGAGATCAACAACTACCACCACGCC
CACGACGCCTACCTGAACGCCGTCGTGGGAACCGCCCTGATCAAAAAGTACCCTAAGCTGGAAAGCGAGT
TCGTGTACGGCGACTACAAGGTGTACGACGTGCGGAAGATGATCGCCAAGAGCGAGCAGGAAATCGGCAA
GGCTACCGCCAAGTACTTCTTCTACAGCAACATCATGAACTTTTTCAAGACCGAGATTACCCTGGCCAAC
GGCGAGATCCGGAAGCGGCCTCTGATCGAGACAAACGGCGAAACCGGGGAGATCGTGTGGGATAAGGGCC
GGGATTTTGCCACCGTGCGGAAAGTGCTGAGCATGCCCCAAGTGAATATCGTGAAAAAGACCGAGGTGCA
GACAGGCGGCTTCAGCAAAGAGTCTATCCTGCCCAAGAGGAACAGCGATAAGCTGATCGCCAGAAAGAAG
GACTGGGACCCTAAGAAGTACGGCGGCTTCGACAGCCCCACCGTGGCCTATTCTGTGCTGGTGGTGGCCA
AAGTGGAAAAGGGCAAGTCCAAGAAACTGAAGAGTGTGAAAGAGCTGCTGGGGATCACCATCATGGAAAG
AAGCAGCTTCGAGAAGAATCCCATCGACTTTCTGGAAGCCAAGGGCTACAAAGAAGTGAAAAAGGACCTG
ATCATCAAGCTGCCTAAGTACTCCCTGTTCGAGCTGGAAAACGGCCGGAAGAGAATGCTGGCCTCTGCCG
GCGAACTGCAGAAGGGAAACGAACTGGCCCTGCCCTCCAAATATGTGAACTTCCTGTACCTGGCCAGCCA
CTATGAGAAGCTGAAGGGCTCCCCCGAGGATAATGAGCAGAAACAGCTGTTTGTGGAACAGCACAAGCAC
TACCTGGACGAGATCATCGAGCAGATCAGCGAGTTCTCCAAGAGAGTGATCCTGGCCGACGCTAATCTGG
ACAAAGTGCTGTCCGCCTACAACAAGCACCGGGATAAGCCCATCAGAGAGCAGGCCGAGAATATCATCCA
CCTGTTTACCCTGACCAATCTGGGAGCCCCTGCCGCCTTCAAGTACTTTGACACCACCATCGACCGGAAG
AGGTACACCAGCACCAAAGAGGTGCTGGACGCCACCCTGATCCACCAGAGCATCACCGGCCTGTACGAGA
CACGGATCGACCTGTCTCAGCTGGGAGGCGACAAAAGGCCGGCGGCCACGAAAAAGGCCGGCCAGGCAAA
AAAGAAAAAGGAATTCGGCAGTGGAGAGGGCAGAGGAAGTCTGCTAACATGCGGTGACGTCGAGGAGAAT
CCTGGCCCAGTGAGCAAGGGCGAGGAGGATAACATGGCCATCATCAAGGAGTTCATGCGCTTCAAGGTGC
ACATGGAGGGCTCCGTGAACGGCCACGAGTTCGAGATCGAGGGCGAGGGCGAGGGCCGCCCCTACGAGGG
CACCCAGACCGCCAAGCTGAAGGTGACCAAGGGTGGCCCCCTGCCCTTCGCCTGGGACATCCTGTCCCCT
CAGTTCATGTACGGCTCCAAGGCCTACGTGAAGCACCCCGCCGACATCCCCGACTACTTGAAGCTGTCCT
TCCCCGAGGGCTTCAAGTGGGAGCGCGTGATGAACTTCGAGGACGGCGGCGTGGTGACCGTGACCCAGGA
CTCCTCCCTGCAGGACGGCGAGTTCATCTACAAGGTGAAGCTGCGCGGCACCAACTTCCCCTCCGACGGC
CCCGTAATGCAGAAGAAAACCATGGGCTGGGAGGCCTCCTCCGAGCGGATGTACCCCGAGGACGGCGCCC
TGAAGGGCGAGATCAAGCAGAGGCTGAAGCTGAAGGACGGCGGCCACTACGACGCTGAGGTCAAGACCAC
CTACAAGGCCAAGAAGCCCGTGCAGCTGCCCGGCGCCTACAACGTCAACATCAAGTTGGACATCACCTCC
CACAACGAGGACTACACCATCGTGGAACAGTACGAACGCGCCGAGGGCCGCCACTCCACCGGCGGCATGG
ACGAGCTGTACAAGGAATTCTAACTAGAGCTCGCTGATCAGCCTCGACTGTGCCTTCTAGTTGCCAGCCA
TCTGTTGTTTGCCCCTCCCCCGTGCCTTCCTTGACCCTGGAAGGTGCCACTCCCACTGTCCTTTCCTAAT
AAAATGAGGAAATTGCATCGCATTGTCTGAGTAGGTGTCATTCTATTCTGGGGGGTGGGGTGGGGCAGGA
CAGCAAGGGGGAGGATTGGGAAGAGAATAGCAGGCATGCTGGGGAGCGGCCGCAGGAACCCCTAGTGATG
GAGTTGGCCACTCCCTCTCTGCGCGCTCGCTCGCTCACTGAGGCCGGGCGACCAAAGGTCGCCCGACGCC
CGGGCTTTGCCCGGGCGGCCTCAGTGAGCGAGCGAGCGCGCAGCTGCCTGCAGGGGCGCCTGATGCGGTA
TTTTCTCCTTACGCATCTGTGCGGTATTTCACACCGCATA
[95 nt withheld, positions 7391-7485]
T
[46 nt withheld, positions 7487-7532]
C
[141 nt withheld, positions 7534-7674]
CCTTTGACGTTGGAGTCCACGTTCTTT
[37 nt withheld, positions 7702-7738]
ACTCTATCTCGGGCTATTCTTTTGATTTATAAGGGATTTTGCCGATTTCGGTCTATTGGTTAAAAAATGA
GCTGATTTAACAAAAATTTAACGCGAATTTTAACAAAATATTAACGTTTACAATTTTATGGTGCACTCTC
AGTACAATCTGCTCTGATGCCGCATAGTTAAGCCAGCCCCGACACCCGCCAACACCCGCTGACGCGCCCT
GACGGGCTTGTCTGCTCCCGGCATCCGCTTACAGACAAGCTGTGACCGTCTCCGGGAGCTGCATGTGTCA
GAGGTTTTCACCGTCATCACCGAAACGCGCGAGACGAAAGGGCCTCGTGATACGCCTATTTTTATAGGTT
AATGTCATGATAATAATGGTTTCTTAGACGTCAGGTGGCACTTTTCGGGGAAATGTGCGCGGAACCCCTA
TTTGTTTATTTTTCTAAATACATTCAAATATGTATCCGCTCATGAGACAATAACCCTGATAAATGCTTCA
ATAATATTGAAAAAGGAAGAGTATGAGTATTCAACATTTCCGTGTCGCCCTTATTCCCTTTTTTGCGGCA
TTTTGCCTTCCTGTTTTTGCTCACCCAGAAACGCTGGTGAAAGTAAAAGATGCTGAAGATCAGTTGGGTG
CACGAGTGGGTTACATCGAACTGGATCTCAACAGCGGTAAGATCCTTGAGAGTTTTCGCCCCGAAGAACG
TTTTCCAATGATGAGCACTTTTAAAGTTCTGCTATGTGGCGCGGTATTATCCCGTATTGACGCCGGGCAA
GAGCAACTCGGTCGCCGCATACACTATTCTCAGAATGACTTGGTTGAGTACTCACCAGTCACAGAAAAGC
ATCTTACGGATGGCATGACAGTAAGAGAATTATGCAGTGCTGCCATAACCATGAGTGATAACACTGCGGC
CAACTTACTTCTGACAACGATCGGAGGACCGAAGGAGCTAACCGCTTTTTTGCACAACATGGGGGATCAT
GTAACTCGCCTTGATCGTTGGGAACCGGAGCTGAATGAAGCCATACCAAACGACGAGCGTGACACCACGA
TGCCTGTAGCAATGGCAACAACGTTGCGCAAACTATTAACTGGCGAACTACTTACTCTAGCTTCCCGGCA
ACAATTAATAGACTGGATGGAGGCGGATAAAGTTGCAGGACCACTTCTGCGCTCGGCCCTTCCGGCTGGC
TGGTTTATTGCTGATAAATCTGGAGCCGGTGAGCGTGGAAGCCGCGGTATCATTGCAGCACTGGGGCCAG
ATGGTAAGCCCTCCCGTATCGTAGTTATCTACACGACGGGGAGTCAGGCAACTATGGATGAACGAAATAG
ACAGATCGCTGAGATAGGTGCCTCACTGATTAAGCATTGGTAACTGTCAGACCAAGTTTACTCATATATA
CTTTAGATTGATTTAAAACTTCATTTTTAATTTAAAAGGATCTAGGTGAAGATCCTTTTTGATAATCTCA
TGACCAAAATCCCTTAACGTGAGTTTTCGTTCCACTGAGCGTCAGACCCCGTAGAAAAGATCAAAGGATC
TTC
